>Addgene plasmid #50892 | pcDNA3.1 Flag YFP hNKCC1 T738C (NT524) | depositor full sequence | sequence record 76365 | Full Sequence
GCTAGCCCGGGCACGGCCGCCACCATGGGAGACTACAAAGACCATGACGGTGATTATAAAGATCACGACA
TCGACTACAAGGATGACGATGACAAGGGTGACCCTACCGTCAGCAAGGGCGAGGAGCTGTTCACCGGGGT
GGTGCCCATCCTGGTCGAGCTGGACGGCGACGTAAACGGCCACAAGTTCAGCGTGTCCGGCGAGGGCGAG
GGCGATGCCACCTACGGCAAGCTGACCCTGAAGTTCATCTGCACCACCGGCAAGCTGCCCGTGCCCTGGC
CCACCCTCGTGACCACCTTCGGCTACGGCCTGATGTGCTTCGCCCGCTACCCCGACCACATGAAGCAGCA
CGACTTCTTCAAGTCCGCCATGCCCGAAGGCTACGTCCAGGAGCGCACCATCTTCTTCAAGGACGACGGC
AACTACAAGACCCGCGCCGAGGTGAAGTTCGAGGGCGACACCCTGGTGAACCGCATCGAGCTGAAGGGCA
TCGACTTCAAGGAGGACGGCAACATCCTAGGGCACAAGCTGGAGTACAACTACAACAGCCACAACGTTTA
TATCATGGCCGACAAGCAGAAGAACGGCATCAAGGTGAACTTCAAGATCCGCCACAACATCGAGGACGGC
AGCGTGCAGCTCGCCGACCACTACCAGCAGAACACCCCCATCGGCGACGGCCCCGTGCTGCTGCCCGACA
ACCACTACCTGAGCTACCAGTCCAAACTGAGCAAAGACCCCAACGAGAAGCGCGATCACATGGTCCTGCT
GGAGTTCGTGACCGCCGCCGGGATCACTCTCGGCATGGACGAGCTCTACAAGGGTGACCTGGAGCCGAGG
CCCACGGCTCCTAGCTCCGGCGCGCCAGGCCTCGCCGGAGTCGGCGAAACGCCGAGCGCCGCTGCGCTGG
CCGCAGCCAGGGTGGAACTGCCCGGAACCGCTGTGCCCTCGGTGCCGGAGGATGCTGCGCCCGCGAGCCG
GGACGGGGGCGGGGTCCGCGATGAGGGACCAGCCGCCGCCGGTGACGGCCTGGGCAGACCCTTGGGGCCT
ACCCCGAGCCAGAGCCGTTTCCAGGTGGACCTCGTTTCCGAGAACGCAGGGCGGGCTGCTGCTGCGGCGG
CGGCGGCTGCTGCGGCCGCCGCCGCTGCTGGTGCCGGGGCGGGGGCCAAGCAGACTCCTGCCGACGGGGA
AGCCAGCGGCGAGAGCGAGCCAGCTAAAGGCAGCGAGGAAGCCAAAGGCCGCTTCCGCGTTAACTTCGTA
GATCCTGCTGCCAGCTCGTCCGCAGAAGATAGCCTGTCAGATGCCGCCGGGGTCGGAGTCGATGGACCCA
ACGTGAGCTTCCAGAACGGCGGGGACACGGTACTGAGCGAGGGCAGCAGCCTCCATTCCGGTGGCGGCGG
CGGCTCCGGCCACCACCAGCACTACTATTATGATACCCACACCAACACCTACTATCTGCGCACCTTCGGC
CACAACACAATGGACGCGGTACCCAGGATCGACCACTACCGGCACACAGCCGCGCAGCTCGGCGAGAAGC
TGCTCCGGCCTAGCCTGGCCGAGCTGCATGACGAGCTGGAAAAGGAACCTTTTGAGGATGGCTTTGCAAA
TGGGGAAGAAAGCACTCCAACACGTGATGCTGTGGTCACGTACACGGCCGAAAGTAAAGGAGTCGTGAAG
TTTGGCTGGATCAAGGGTGTACTAGTACGTTGTATGTTAAACATTTGGGGTGTGATGCTTTTCATTCGTC
TCTCATGGATTGTGGGACAAGCTGGAATTGGTCTATCAGTCCTTGTAATAATGATGGCTACTGTTGTGAC
AACTATCACAGGATTGTCCACTAGCGCCATCGCAACTAATGGATTTGTAAGGGGAGGCGGCGCATATTAT
TTAATATCTAGAAGTCTAGGGCCTGAATTTGGTGGTGCCATTGGTCTAATCTTCGCCTTTGCCAACGCTG
TTGCTGTTGCTATGTATGTGGTTGGATTTGCAGAAACCGTGGTGGAGTTGCTGAAAGAACATTCCATTCT
TATGATAGATGAAATCAATGACATCCGGATTATTGGAGCCATTACAGTCGTGATTCTTTTAGGTATCTCA
GTAGCCGGTATGGAGTGGGAAGCAAAAGCTCAGATTGTTCTTTTGGTGATCCTACTTCTTGCTATTGGTG
ATTTCGTCATAGGAACATTTATCCCACTCGAGAGCAAGAAGCCAAAAGGGTTTTTTGGCTATAAATCTGA
AATCTTTAATGAGAACTTTGGCCCCGATTTTCGAGAAGAAGAAACTTTCTTTTCTGTATTTGCCATCTTT
TTTCCTGCTGCAACTGGAATTCTGGCTGGCGCAAATATCTCAGGTGATCTTGCAGATCCTCAGTCAGCCA
TACCCAAAGGAACACTCCTAGCCATTTTAATTACTACATTGGTTTATGTAGGAATTGCCGTGTCTGTAGG
TTCTTGTGTCGTACGCGATGCCACTGGTAATGTTAATGACACTATCGTAACAGAGCTAACAAACTGTACT
AGCGCAGCCTGCAAATTAAACTTTGATTTTTCATCTTGTGAATCCAGTCCTTGTAGCTACGGCCTAATGA
ACAACTTTCAGGTAATGAGTATGGTGTCAGGATTTACACCACTAATTTCCGCGGGCATATTCTCTGCCAC
TCTTTCTAGCGCATTAGCATCCCTAGTGAGTGCTCCCAAGATATTTCAGGCCCTATGTAAAGACAACATC
TACCCCGCTTTCCAGATGTTTGCTAAAGGTTATGGGAAAAATAATGAGCCATTACGTGGCTACATCTTAA
CATTCTTAATTGCACTTGGATTCATCTTAATTGCCGAACTGAATGTTATTGCACCAATTATCTCAAACTT
CTTCCTTGCCAGCTATGCCCTCATCAATTTTTCAGTATTCCATGCTTCACTGGCAAAAAGCCCAGGATGG
CGACCGGCATTTAAATACTACAATATGTGGATCTCACTTCTTGGAGCAATTCTTTGTTGCATAGTAATGT
TCGTCATTAACTGGTGGGCTGCTTTGCTATGTTACGTGATAGTCCTTGGTCTCTATATTTATGTTACCTA
CAAAAAACCCGATGTGAATTGGGGATCCTCTACACAAGCCCTGACTTACCTCAATGCCCTGCAACATAGT
ATTAGGCTTTCTGGCGTGGAGGACCATGTGAAAAACTTTAGGCCACAGTGTCTTGTTATGACAGGAGCGC
CAAACTCACGGCCGGCCTTACTTCATCTTGTTCACGATTTCACAAAAAATGTTGGTTTGATGATCTGTGG
ACACGTACACATGGGACCACGCAGACAAGCCATGAAAGAAATGTCCATCGACCAAGCCAAATATCAGCGC
TGGCTTATTAAGAACAAAATGAAGGCTTTTTATGCACCAGTACATGCAGATGACCTCAGAGAAGGGGCCC
AATACTTGATGCAGGCTGCTGGCCTGGGCCGTATGAAGCCAAACACACTAGTCCTTGGATTTAAGAAAGA
TTGGTTGCAAGCAGATATGAGGGATGTGGATATGTACATAAACTTATTTCACGATGCTTTTGACATACAA
TATGGCGTAGTGGTTATTCGCCTAAAAGAAGGTCTGGATATTAGTCACCTGCAGGGACAAGAAGAATTAT
TGTCATCACAAGAGAAATCTCCTGGCACCAAGGATGTCGTAGTAAGTGTGGAATATAGTAAAAAGTCCGA
TTTAGATACTTCGAAACCCCTCAGTGAAAAACCAATTACCCATAAAGTCGAGGAAGAAGATGGCAAGACT
GCAACTCAACCACTGTTGAAAAAAGAATCCAAAGGCCCTATTGTGCCTTTGAATGTAGCTGACCAAAAGC
TTCTTGAAGCTAGTACACAGTTTCAGAAAAAACAAGGAAAGAATACTATTGATGTCTGGTGGCTTTTTGA
TGACGGAGGTCTGACCTTATTGATACCTTACCTTCTGACGACCAAGAAAAAATGGAAAGACTGTAAGATC
AGAGTATTCATTGGTGGAAAGATAAACAGAATAGACCATGACCGGAGAGCGATGGCTACTTTACTGAGCA
AGTTCAGAATCGATTTTTCTGACATCATGGTTCTAGGAGACATCAATACCAAACCAAAGAAAGAAAACAT
TATAGCTTTCGAGGAAATCATTGAGCCATACAGACTTCACGAAGATGATAAAGAGCAAGATATCGCAGAT
AAAATGAAAGAAGATGAACCCTGGCGAATAACAGATAATGAATTGGAGCTGTATAAGACCAAGACATACC
GGCAGATCAGGTTAAATGAGTTATTAAAGGAACATTCAAGCACAGCTAACATTATTGTGATGAGTTTACC
GGTCGCACGAAAGGGTGCCGTTTCTAGTGCTCTCTACATGGCATGGTTAGAAGCACTATCTAAGGATCTA
CCACCAATCCTACTAGTTCGTGGGAATCATCAGAGTGTCCTTACCTTCTATTCATAATTAATTAAGTTTA
AACCCGCTGATCAGCCTCGACTGTGCCTTCTAGTTGCCAGCCATCTGTTGTTTGCCCCTCCCCCGTGCCT
TCCTTGACCCTGGAAGGTGCCACTCCCACTGTCCTTTCCTAATAAAATGAGGAAATTGCATCGCATTGTC
TGAGTAGGTGTCATTCTATTCTGGGGGGTGGGGTGGGGCAGGACAGCAAGGGGGAGGATTGGGAAGACAA
TAGCAGGCATGCTGGGGATGCGGTGGGCTCTATGGCTTCTGAGGCGGAAAGAACCAGCTGGGGCTCTAGG
GGGTATCCCC
[124 nt withheld, positions 4771-4894]
C
[91 nt withheld, positions 4896-4986]
A
[49 nt withheld, positions 4988-5036]
CCTTTGACGTTGGAGTCCACGTTCTTT
[37 nt withheld, positions 5064-5100]
ACCCTATCTCGGTCTATTCTTTTGATTTATAAGGGATTTTGCCGATTTCGGCCTATTGGTTAAAAAATGA
GCTGATTTAACAAAAATTTAACGCGAATTAATTCTGTGGAATGTGTGTCAGTTAGGGTGTGGAAAGTCCC
CAGGCTCCCCAGCAGGCAGAAGTATGCAAAGCATGCATCTCAATTAGTCAGCAACCAGGTGTGGAAAGTC
CCCAGGCTCCCCAGCAGGCAGAAGTATGCAAAGCATGCATCTCAATTAGTCAGCAACCATAGTCCCGCCC
CTAACTCCGCCCATCCCGCCCCTAACTCCGCCCAGTTCCGCCCATTCTCCGCCCCATGGCTGACTAATTT
TTTTTATTTATGCAGAGGCCGAGGCCGCCTCTGCCTCTGAGCTATTCCAGAAGTAGTGAGGAGGCTTTTT
TGGAGGCCTAGGCTTTTGCAAAAAGCTCCCGGGAGCTTGTATATCCATTTTCGGATCTGATCAAGAGACA
GGATGAGGATCGTTTCGCATGATTGAACAAGATGGATTGCACGCAGGTTCTCCGGCCGCTTGGGTGGAGA
GGCTATTCGGCTATGACTGGGCACAACAGACAATCGGCTGCTCTGATGCCGCCGTGTTCCGGCTGTCAGC
GCAGGGGCGCCCGGTTCTTTTTGTCAAGACCGACCTGTCCGGTGCCCTGAATGAACTGCAGGACGAGGCA
GCGCGGCTATCGTGGCTGGCCACGACGGGCGTTCCTTGCGCAGCTGTGCTCGACGTTGTCACTGAAGCGG
GAAGGGACTGGCTGCTATTGGGCGAAGTGCCGGGGCAGGATCTCCTGTCATCTCACCTTGCTCCTGCCGA
GAAAGTATCCATCATGGCTGATGCAATGCGGCGGCTGCATACGCTTGATCCGGCTACCTGCCCATTCGAC
CACCAAGCGAAACATCGCATCGAGCGAGCACGTACTCGGATGGAAGCCGGTCTTGTCGATCAGGATGATC
TGGACGAAGAGCATCAGGGGCTCGCGCCAGCCGAACTGTTCGCCAGGCTCAAGGCGCGCATGCCCGACGG
CGAGGATCTCGTCGTGACCCATGGCGATGCCTGCTTGCCGAATATCATGGTGGAAAATGGCCGCTTTTCT
GGATTCATCGACTGTGGCCGGCTGGGTGTGGCGGACCGCTATCAGGACATAGCGTTGGCTACCCGTGATA
TTGCTGAAGAGCTTGGCGGCGAATGGGCTGACCGCTTCCTCGTGCTTTACGGTATCGCCGCTCCCGATTC
GCAGCGCATCGCCTTCTATCGCCTTCTTGACGAGTTCTTCTGAGCGGGACTCTGGGGTTCGAAATGACCG
ACCAAGCGACGCCCAACCTGCCATCACGAGATTTCGATTCCACCGCCGCCTTCTATGAAAGGTTGGGCTT
CGGAATCGTTTTCCGGGACGCCGGCTGGATGATCCTCCAGCGCGGGGATCTCATGCTGGAGTTCTTCGCC
CACCCCAACTTGTTTATTGCAGCTTATAATGGTTACAAATAAAGCAATAGCATCACAAATTTCACAAATA
AAGCATTTTTTTCACTGCATTCTAGTTGTGGTTTGTCCAAACTCATCAATGTATCTTATCATGTCTGTAT
ACCGTCGACCTCTAGCTAGAGCTTGGCGTAATCATGGTCATAGCTGTTTCCTGTGTGAAATTGTTATCCG
CTCACAATTCCACACAACATACGAGCCGGAAGCATAAAGTGTAAAGCCTGGGGTGCCTAATGAGTGAGCT
AACTCACATTAATTGCGTTGCGCTCACTGCCCGCTTTCCAGTCGGGAAACCTGTCGTGCCAGCTGCATTA
ATGAATCGGCCAACGCGCGGGGAGAGGCGGTTTGCGTATTGGGCGCTCTTCCGCTTCCTCGCTCACTGAC
TCGCTGCGCTCGGTCGTTCGGCTGCGGCGAGCGGTATCAGCTCACTCAAAGGCGGTAATACGGTTATCCA
CAGAATCAGGGGATAACGCAGGAAAGAACATGTGAGCAAAAGGCCAGCAAAAGGCCAGGAACCGTAAAAA
GGCCGCGTTGCTGGCGTTTTTCCATAGGCTCCGCCCCCCTGACGAGCATCACAAAAATCGACGCTCAAGT
CAGAGGTGGCGAAACCCGACAGGACTATAAAGATACCAGGCGTTTCCCCCTGGAAGCTCCCTCGTGCGCT
CTCCTGTTCCGACCCTGCCGCTTACCGGATACCTGTCCGCCTTTCTCCCTTCGGGAAGCGTGGCGCTTTC
TCATAGCTCACGCTGTAGGTATCTCAGTTCGGTGTAGGTCGTTCGCTCCAAGCTGGGCTGTGTGCACGAA
CCCCCCGTTCAGCCCGACCGCTGCGCCTTATCCGGTAACTATCGTCTTGAGTCCAACCCGGTAAGACACG
ACTTATCGCCACTGGCAGCAGCCACTGGTAACAGGATTAGCAGAGCGAGGTATGTAGGCGGTGCTACAGA
GTTCTTGAAGTGGTGGCCTAACTACGGCTACACTAGAAGAACAGTATTTGGTATCTGCGCTCTGCTGAAG
CCAGTTACCTTCGGAAAAAGAGTTGGTAGCTCTTGATCCGGCAAACAAACCACCGCTGGTAGCGGTTTTT
TTGTTTGCAAGCAGCAGATTACGCGCAGAAAAAAAGGATCTCAAGAAGATCCTTTGATCTTTTCTACGGG
GTCTGACGCTCAGTGGAACGAAAACTCACGTTAAGGGATTTTGGTCATGAGATTATCAAAAAGGATCTTC
ACCTAGATCCTTTTAAATTAAAAATGAAGTTTTAAATCAATCTAAAGTATATATGAGTAAACTTGGTCTG
ACAGTTACCAATGCTTAATCAGTGAGGCACCTATCTCAGCGATCTGTCTATTTCGTTCATCCATAGTTGC
CTGACTCCCCGTCGTGTAGATAACTACGATACGGGAGGGCTTACCATCTGGCCCCAGTGCTGCAATGATA
CCGCGAGACCCACGCTCACCGGCTCCAGATTTATCAGCAATAAACCAGCCAGCCGGAAGGGCCGAGCGCA
GAAGTGGTCCTGCAACTTTATCCGCCTCCATCCAGTCTATTAATTGTTGCCGGGAAGCTAGAGTAAGTAG
TTCGCCAGTTAATAGTTTGCGCAACGTTGTTGCCATTGCTACAGGCATCGTGGTGTCACGCTCGTCGTTT
GGTATGGCTTCATTCAGCTCCGGTTCCCAACGATCAAGGCGAGTTACATGATCCCCCATGTTGTGCAAAA
AAGCGGTTAGCTCCTTCGGTCCTCCGATCGTTGTCAGAAGTAAGTTGGCCGCAGTGTTATCACTCATGGT
TATGGCAGCACTGCATAATTCTCTTACTGTCATGCCATCCGTAAGATGCTTTTCTGTGACTGGTGAGTAC
TCAACCAAGTCATTCTGAGAATAGTGTATGCGGCGACCGAGTTGCTCTTGCCCGGCGTCAATACGGGATA
ATACCGCGCCACATAGCAGAACTTTAAAAGTGCTCATCATTGGAAAACGTTCTTCGGGGCGAAAACTCTC
AAGGATCTTACCGCTGTTGAGATCCAGTTCGATGTAACCCACTCGTGCACCCAACTGATCTTCAGCATCT
TTTACTTTCACCAGCGTTTCTGGGTGAGCAAAAACAGGAAGGCAAAATGCCGCAAAAAAGGGAATAAGGG
CGACACGGAAATGTTGAATACTCATACTCTTCCTTTTTCAATATTATTGAAGCATTTATCAGGGTTATTG
TCTCATGAGCGGATACATATTTGAATGTATTTAGAAAAATAAACAAATAGGGGTTCCGCGCACATTTCCC
CGAAAAGTGCCACCTGACGTCGACGGATCGGGAGATCTCCCGATCCCCTATGGTGCACTCTCAGTACAAT
CTGCTCTGATGCCGCATAGTTAAGCCAGTATCTGCTCCCTGCTTGTGTGTTGGAGGTCGCTGAGTAGTGC
GCGAGCAAAATTTAAGCTACAACAAGGCAAGGCTTGACCGACAATTGCATGAAGAATCTGCTTAGGGTTA
GGCGTTTTGCGCTGCTTCGCGATGTACGGGCCAGATATACGCGTTGACATTGATTATTGACTAGTTATTA
ATAGTAATCAATTACGGGGTCATTAGTTCATAGCCCATATATGGAGTTCCGCGTTACATAACTTACGGTA
AATGGCCCGCCTGGCTGACCGCCCAACGACCCCCGCCCATTGACGTCAATAATGACGTATGTTCCCATAG
TAACGCCAATAGGGACTTTCCATTGACGTCAATGGGTGGAGTATTTACGGTAAACTGCCCACTTGGCAGT
ACATCAAGTGTATCATATGCCAAGTACGCCCCCTATTGACGTCAATGACGGTAAATGGCCCGCCTGGCAT
TATGCCCAGTACATGACCTTATGGGACTTTCCTACTTGGCAGTACATCTACGTATTAGTCATCGCTATTA
CCATGGTGATGCGGTTTTGGCAGTACATCAATGGGCGTGGATAGCGGTTTGACTCACGGGGATTTCCAAG
TCTCCACCCCATTGACGTCAATGGGAGTTTGTTTTGGCACCAAAATCAACGGGACTTTCCAAAATGTCGT
AACAACTCCGCCCCATTGACGCAAATGGGCGGTAGGCGTGTACGGTGGGAGGTCTATATAAGCAGAGCTC
TCTGGCTAACTAGAGAACCCACTGCTTACTGGCTTATCGAAATTAATACGACTCACTATAGGGAGACCCA
AGCTG
Features (pLannotate 1.2.2; 22 found; start..end, strand, type, name):
     31..96      +  CDS            3xFLAG: three tandem FLAG® epitope tags, followed by an enterokinase cleavage site
    109..822     +  CDS            mCitrine: mCitrine is a basic (constitutively fluorescent) yellow fluorescent protein published in 2001, derived from Aequorea victoria.
    829..4464    +  CDS            SLC12A2: S12A2_HUMAN - Also known as NKCC1. Experimental evidence at protein level: Swiss-Prot protein existence level 1. Cation-chloride cotransporter which mediates the electroneutral transport of chloride, potassium and/or sodium ions across the membrane. Plays a vital role in the regulation of ionic balance and cell volume. From Homo sapiens (Human).
   4501..4725    +  polyA_signal   bGH poly(A) signal: bovine growth hormone polyadenylation signal
   4729..4750    +  promoter       SV40 promoter (fragment): SV40 enhancer and early promoter
   4771..5199    +  rep_origin     f1 ori (sequence partly withheld): f1 bacteriophage origin of replication; arrow indicates direction of (+) strand synthesis
   5213..5542    +  promoter       SV40 promoter: SV40 enhancer and early promoter
   5609..6400    +  CDS            neo: KKA2_KLEPN - Also known as kan, nptII. Experimental evidence at protein level: Swiss-Prot protein existence level 1. Resistance to kanamycin, neomycin, paromomycin, ribostamycin, butirosin and gentamicin B. From Klebsiella pneumoniae.
   6424..6582    +  CDS            ble (fragment): BLE_KLEPN - Experimental evidence at protein level: Swiss-Prot protein existence level 1. Binding protein with a strong affinity to the bleomycin family of antibiotics. Binds to CL990; an antimitotic-antibiotic compound. From Klebsiella pneumoniae.
   6577..6698    +  polyA_signal   SV40 poly(A) signal: SV40 polyadenylation signal
   6771..6787    -  protein_bind   lac operator: The lac repressor binds to the lac operator to inhibit transcription in E. coli. This inhibition can be relieved by adding lactose or isopropyl-β-D-thiogalactopyranoside (IPTG). lac repressor encoded by lacI
   6795..6825    -  promoter       lac promoter: promoter for the E. coli lac operon
   6840..6861    -  protein_bind   CAP binding site: CAP binding activates transcription in the presence of cAMP. E. coli catabolite activator protein
   6874..6966    -  CDS            lacI (fragment): lac repressor; lacI; The lac repressor binds to the lac operator to inhibit transcription in E. coli. This inhibition can be relieved by adding lactose or isopropyl-β-D-thiogalactopyranoside (IPTG).
   7149..7734    -  rep_origin     ori: high-copy-number ColE1/pMB1/pBR322/pUC origin of replication
   7905..8765    -  CDS            AmpR: β-lactamase; bla; confers resistance to ampicillin, carbenicillin, and related antibiotics
   8766..8870    -  promoter       AmpR promoter: bla
   8929..8981    -  misc_feature   bom (fragment): basis of mobility region from pBR322
   9136..9515    +  enhancer       CMV enhancer: human cytomegalovirus immediate early enhancer
   9516..9719    +  promoter       CMV promoter: human cytomegalovirus (CMV) immediate early promoter
   9715..9748    +  LTR            5' LTR (truncated) (fragment): truncated 5' long terminal repeat (LTR) from HIV-1
   9764..9782    +  promoter       T7 promoter: promoter for bacteriophage T7 RNA polymerase
