[The description below was written by a language model from this plasmid's Addgene catalogue record and pLannotate feature annotations shown in this document.]
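Description:
pcDNA3.1 Flag YFP hNKCC1 T738C (NT524) is a mammalian expression plasmid built on the pcDNA3.1 neo backbone, with a full deposited sequence of about 9.8 kb. It is propagated in E. coli through a high-copy ColE1/pUC-type origin with ampicillin selection (AmpR under its own bla promoter), and it also carries an f1 phage origin. For selection in mammalian cells, an SV40 early promoter drives a neomycin phosphotransferase gene terminated by an SV40 poly(A) signal, allowing G418 selection of stable transfectants. A few short annotated fragments (ble, lacI, bom, a truncated HIV-1 LTR match and a small SV40 promoter piece) appear to be backbone remnants or partial sequence matches rather than functional parts.

The payload is a single fusion open reading frame placed between the NheI and PmeI sites, transcribed from the CMV enhancer/promoter and terminated by the bovine growth hormone poly(A) signal; a T7 promoter sits just upstream of the insert. The frame begins with a 3xFLAG epitope, continues into a yellow fluorescent protein that the annotation identifies as mCitrine, and ends with human NKCC1 (SLC12A2), the electroneutral Na-K-Cl cotransporter involved in ionic balance and cell volume regulation. The NKCC1 cDNA is synthetic, designed with convenient restriction sites, and carries the T738C substitution introduced into the wild-type parent construct NT17. The N-terminal tags allow immunodetection or purification via FLAG and fluorescence visualisation of the transporter. The record does not state the specific rationale for the mutation beyond expressing this mutant in mammalian cells.
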