Addgene plasmid #50892: pcDNA3.1 Flag YFP hNKCC1 T738C (NT524)
Purpose: Expresses human NKCC1 T738C mutant with an N-terminal 3xFLAG-YFP tag in mammalian cells. cDNA is synthetic, containing convenient restriction sites.
Depositing lab: Biff Forbush. Depositing organization: Yale University.
Backbone
  Vector backbone: pcDNA 3.1 neo
  Backbone manufacturer: Life Technologies
  Backbone size w/o insert (bp): 5316
  Vector type: Mammalian Expression
  Selectable markers: Neomycin (select with G418)
Growth in bacteria
  Bacterial resistance: Ampicillin, 100 μg/mL
  Growth temperature: 37°C
  Growth strain: DH5alpha
  Copy number: High Copy
Gene/Insert
  Gene/Insert name: human NKCC1 (synthetic) (alt names: Slc12A2 (synthetic); Na-K-Cl cotransporter)
  Species: H. sapiens (human), Synthetic
  Insert size (bp): 4479
  Mutation: T738C in hNKCC1 in NT17
  Entrez Gene: SLC12A2 (a.k.a. BSC, BSC-2, BSC2, CCC1, KILQS, NKCC1, PPP1R141)
  Promoter: CMV
  Tag / fusion protein: 3x Flag (N terminal on insert); YFP (N terminal on insert)
  Cloning method: Restriction Enzyme; 5′ cloning site NheI (not destroyed); 3′ cloning site PmeI (not destroyed)
  Sequencing primers: 5′ CMV-F; 3′ BGH-rev
Terms and licenses: Academic/Nonprofit Terms; Industry Terms: Not Available to Industry
Depositor comments: Plasmid constructed from pcDNA3.1 Flag YFP hNKCC1 WT (NT17). See Addgene plasmid# 49085 (http://www.addgene.org/49085/) for plasmid map of wild-type construct.
How to cite: pcDNA3.1 Flag YFP hNKCC1 T738C (NT524) was a gift from Biff Forbush (Addgene plasmid # 50892 ; http://n2t.net/addgene:50892 ; RRID:Addgene_50892)
