>Addgene plasmid #50892 | pcDNA3.1 Flag YFP hNKCC1 T738C (NT524) | addgene partial sequence | sequence record 78671 | CMV-F 5'-CGCAAATGGGCGGTAGGCGTG-3'
GAGCTCTCTGGCTAACTAGAGAACCCACTGCTTACTGGCTTATCGAAATTAATACGACTCACTATAGGGA
GACCCAAGCTGGCTAGCCCGGGCACGGCCGCCACCATGGGAGACTACAAAGACCATGACGGTGATTATAA
AGATCACGACATCGACTACAAGGATGACGATGACAAGGGTGACCCTACCGTCAGCAAGGGCGAGGAGCTG
TTCACCGGGGTGGTGCCCATCCTGGTCGAGCTGGACGGCGACGTAAACGGCCACAAGTTCAGCGTGTCCG
GCGAGGGCGAGGGCGATGCCACCTACGGCAAGCTGACCCTGAAGTTCATCTGCACCACCGGCAAGCTGCC
CGTGCCCTGGCCCACCCTCGTGACCACCTTCGGCTACGGCCTGATGTGCTTCGCCCGCTACCCCGACCAC
ATGAAGCAGCACGACTTCTTCAAGTCCGCCATGCCCGAAGGCTACGTCCAGGAGCGCACCATCTTCTTCA
AGGACGACGGCAACTACAAGACCCGCGCCGAGGTGAAGTTCGAGGGCGACACCCTGGTGAACCGCATCGA
GCTGAAGGGCATCGACTTCAAGGAGGACGGCAACATCCTAGGGCACAAGCTGGAGTACAACTACAACAGC
CACAACGTTTATATCATGGCCGACAAGCAGAAGAACGGCATCAAGGTGAACTTCAAGATCCGCCACAACA
TCGAGGACGGCAGCGTGCAGCTCGCCGACCACTACCAGCAGAACACCCCCATCGGCGACGGCCCCGTGCT
GCTGCCCGACAACCACTACCTGAGCTACCAGTCCAAACTGAGCAAAGACCCCAACGAGAAGCGCGATCAC
ATGGTCCTGCTGGAGTTCGTGACCGCCGCCGGGATCACTCTCGGCATGGACGAGCTCTAC
