>Addgene plasmid #50892 | pcDNA3.1 Flag YFP hNKCC1 T738C (NT524) | addgene partial sequence | sequence record 79052 | hNKCC1-int-R 5'-ATATTTGGCTTGGTCGATGG-3'
TCCACAGATCATCAAACCAACATTTTTTGTGAAATCGTGAACAAGATGAAGTAAGGCCGGCCGTGAGTTT
GGCGCTCCTGTCATAACAAGACACTGTGGCCTAAAGTTTTTCACATGGTCCTCCACGCCAGAAAGCCTAA
TACTATGTTGCAGGGCATTGAGGTAAGTCAGGGCTTGTGTAGAGGATCCCCAATTCACATCGGGTTTTTT
GTAGGTAACATAAATATAGAGACCAAGGACTATCACGTAACATAGCAAAGCAGCCCACCAGTTAATGACG
AACATTACTATGCAACAAAGAATTGCTCCAAGAAGTGAGATCCACATATTGTAGTATTTAAATGCCGGTC
GCCATCCTGGGCTTTTTGCCAGTGAAGCATGGAATACTGAAAAATTGATGAGGGCATAGCTGGCAAGGAA
GAAGTTTGAGATAATTGGTGCAATAACATTCAGTTCGGCAATTAAGATGAATCCAAGTGCAATTAAGAAT
GTTAAGATGTAGCCACGTAATGGCTCATTATTTTTCCCATAACCTTTAGCAAACATCTGGAAAGCGGGGT
AGATGTTGTCTTTACATAGGGCCTGAAATATCTTGGGAGCACTCACTAGGGATGCTAATGCGCTAGAAAG
AGTGGCAGAGAATATGCCCGCGGAAATTAGTGGTGTAAATCCTGACACCATACTCATTACCTGAAAGTTG
TTCATTAGGCCGTAGCTACAAGGACTGGATTCACAAGATGAAAAATCAAAGTTTAATTTGCAGGCTGCGC
TAGTACAGTTTGTTAGCTCTGTTACGATAGTGTCATTAACATTACCAGTGGCATCGCGTACGACACAAGA
ACCTACAGACACGGCAATTCCTACATAAACCAATGTAGTAATTAAAATGGCTAGGAGTGTTCCTTTGGG
